>Addgene plasmid #16989 | XP2 Xwnt-3A | addgene partial sequence | sequence record 23228 | SP6 5'-ATTTAGGTGACACTATAG-3'
TTCTTTATAAGGAGAGACAAAGTCTACCTGGCTGGGGCTCAGCTCCCTCCTCTACTCTCAGCTCATATTT
TATTTATATATCAATGGTTTTATTTTTTGTGATTTCTTTTTAAATATTATTTTTCACCTCTTTAATGATT
TTTTTTTTACAAACACAAGGGATCGCTGGGAAACTGAATCCGCCGAATATTTAATCGATTATTTTTTGTT
CTGTATTTTTTATATTATTGTTGTTATTATTATTATTATTATTTTTGATTCATTTTGGAGATGGGCTGCT
TTGGATATTTGCTCCTCATCATTGGGCTGCACCAAGTCCTGGCTACTTACCCAATCTGGTGGTCATTAGC
AGTCGGACAACAATACTCTTCTTTGGGGACCCAACCAATTCCCTGTGGTACAATTCCAGGGCTGGTGGCA
AAGCAGATGCGCTTCTGCAGGAATTATATGGAGATTATGCCGAGCGTAGCAGAGGGTGTTAAAATCGGGA
TACAGGAGTGTCAGCACCAGTTCCGAGGGAGAAGGTGGAACTGCACCACAGTTAATGATAATCTGGCGAT
TTTTGGACCAGTGTTGGATAAAGCCACAAGAGAGTCAGCCTTTGTTCATGCCATAGCCTCGGCTGGAGTT
GCATTTGCCGTAACCAGGTCTTGCGCTGAGGGATCTGCTACCATCTGCGGCTGTGATACCCATCACAAAG
GACCTCCTGGGGAAGGCTGGAAGTGGGGAGGCTGCAGTGAAGATATGGATTTTGGAAGCATGGTGTCTCG
AGAATTTGCAGATGCACGAGAGAACAGGCCAGATGCCCGATCAGCGATGA
