[The description below was written by a language model from this plasmid's Addgene catalogue record.]
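Description:
XP2 Xwnt-3A, also recorded under the alternative clone name FC, is a cDNA clone of the Xenopus laevis Wnt family gene Xwnt-3A carried in the pGem2 backbone, a small high-copy bacterial cloning and in vitro transcription vector of about 2.9 kb. It is propagated in E. coli under ampicillin selection. Although the repository classifies it as a bacterial expression vector, the recorded usage notes point to a transcription template rather than a protein-expression construct. No feature table is provided, so details of the origin and resistance cassette beyond these catalogue fields are not stated.

The insert is a cDNA of roughly 1.87 kb placed into the polylinker as an EcoRI fragment, with EcoRI sites preserved at both ends so that it can be excised intact. It sits between the opposing SP6 and T7 bacteriophage promoters characteristic of pGEM vectors, which also serve as the sequencing primer sites (SP6 at the 5′ end of the insert, T7 at the 3′ end). This arrangement allows strand-specific RNA to be produced from either direction. According to the depositor's notes, linearising with ClaI and transcribing with T7 polymerase yields antisense RNA, while cutting with NcoI and transcribing with SP6 polymerase gives the sense strand as a control probe.

The construct's main use is therefore generating riboprobes to detect Xwnt-3A transcripts, consistent with the associated study, which examined the overlapping expression of Xwnt-3A and Xwnt-1 in neural tissue of Xenopus embryos. No tags, reporters or eukaryotic regulatory elements are recorded.
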