Addgene plasmid #16989: XP2 Xwnt-3A
Depositing lab: Randall Moon. Depositing organization: University of Washington. Publication: Overlapping expression of Xwnt-3A and Xwnt-1 in neural tissue of Xenopus laevis embryos. Wolda SL, Moody CJ, Moon RT. Dev Biol. 1993 Jan. 155(1):46-57. 10.1006/dbio.1993.1005 PubMed 8416844.
Backbone
  Vector backbone: pGem2
  Backbone size w/o insert (bp): 2900
  Vector type: Bacterial Expression
Growth in bacteria
  Bacterial resistance: Ampicillin, 100 μg/mL
  Growth temperature: 37°C
  Growth strain: DH5alpha
  Copy number: High Copy
Gene/Insert
  Gene/Insert name: Xwnt-3A (alt names: Wnt-3A; wnt3-a)
  Species: X. laevis (frog)
  Insert size (bp): 1870
  Entrez Gene: wnt3 (a.k.a. Xwnt-3, Xwnt3, wnt-3, wnt3-A, wnt3l)
  Cloning method: Restriction Enzyme; 5′ cloning site EcoR1 (not destroyed); 3′ cloning site EcoRI (not destroyed)
  Sequencing primers: 5′ SP6; 3′ T7
Terms and licenses: Academic/Nonprofit Terms; Industry Terms: Not Available to Industry
Depositor comments: Insert: cDNA. Antisense cut with Cla1 and transcribe with T7. Sense probe cut with Nco1 and transcibe with SP6. Plasmid History: Constructed by S. Wolda. Notes for Use: Another name for this clone is FC. Citation: Wolda et al., Developmental Biology 155, (1993).
How to cite: XP2 Xwnt-3A was a gift from Randall Moon (Addgene plasmid # 16989 ; http://n2t.net/addgene:16989 ; RRID:Addgene_16989)
